>Addgene plasmid #234289 | 8522-E04 | addgene full sequence | sequence record 468878 | Addgene NGS Result
CTTTCCTGCGTTATCCCCTGATTCTGTGGATAACCGTATTACCGCCTTTGAGTGAGCTGATACCGCTCGC
CGCAGCCGAACGACCGAGCGCAGCGAGTCAGTGAGCGAGGAAGCGGAAGAGCGCCCAATACGCAAACCGC
CTCTCCCCGCGCGTTGGCCGATTCATTAATGCAGCTGGCACGACAGGTTTCCCGACTGGAAAGCGGGCAG
TGAGCGCAACGCAATTAATACGCGTACCGCTAGCCAGGAAGAGTTTGTAGAAACGCAAAAAGGCCATCCG
TCAGGATGGCCTTCTGCTTAGTTTGATGCCTGGCAGTTTATGGCGGGCGTCCTGCCCGCCACCCTCCGGG
CCGTTGCTTCACAACGTTCAAATCCGCTCCCGGCGGATTTGTCCTACTCAGGAGAGCGTTCACCGACAAA
CAACAGATAAAACGAAAGGCCCAGTCTTCCGACTGAGCCTTTCGTTTTATTTGATGCCTGGCAGTTCCCT
ACTCTCGCGTTAACGCTAGCATGGATGTTTTCCCAGTCACGACGTTGTAAAACGACGGCCAGTCTTAAGC
TCGGGCCCCAAATAATGATTTTATTTTGACTGATAGTGACCTGTTCGTTGCAACAAATTGATGAGCAATG
CTTTTTTATAATGCCAACTTTGTACAAAAAAGTTGGCGAAAACCTGTACTTCCAAGGCACCATGCCGCCC
TCGGGGCTGCGGCTACTGCCGCTTCTGCTCCCACTCCCGTGGCTTCTAGTGCTGACGCCCGGGAGGCCAG
CCGCGGGACTCTCCACCTGCAAGACCATCGACATGGAGCTGGTGAAACGGAAGCGCATCGAAGCCATCCG
TGGCCAGATCCTGTCCAAACTAAGGCTCGCCAGTCCCCCAAGCCAGGGGGAGGTACCGCCCGGCCCGCTG
CCCGAGGCGGTGCTCGCTTTGTACAACAGCACCCGCGACCGGGTGGCAGGCGAGAGCGCCGACCCAGAGC
CGGAGCCCGAAGCGGACTACTATGCTAAAGAGGTCACCCGCGTGCTAATGGTGGACCGCAACAACGCCAT
CTATGAGAAAACCAAAGACATCTCACACAGTATATATATGTTCTTCAATACGTCAGACATTCGGGAAGCA
GTGCCCGAACCCCCATTGCTGTCCCGTGCAGAGCTGCGCTTGCAGAGATTAAAATCAAGTGTGGAGCAAC
ATGTGGAACTCTACCAGAAATATAGCAACAATTCCTGGCGTTACCTTGGTAACCGGCTGCTGACCCCCAC
TGATACGCCTGAGTGGCTGTCTTTTGACGTCACTGGAGTTGTACGGCAGTGGCTGAACCAAGGAGACGGA
ATACAGGGCTTTCGATTCAGCGCTCACTCCTCTTCTGACAGCAAAGATAACAAACTCCACGTGGAAATCA
ACGGGATCAGCCCCAAACGTCGGGGCGACCTGGGCACCATCCATGACATGAACCGGCCCTTCCTGCTCCT
CATGGCCACCCCCCTGGAAAGGGCCCAGCACCTGCACAGCTCACGGCACCGGAGAGCCCTGGATACCAAC
TATTGCTTCAGCTCCACAGAGAAGAACTGCTGTGTGCGGCAGCTGTACATTGACTTTAGGAAGGACCTGG
GTTGGAAGTGGATCCACGAGCCCAAGGGCTACCATGCCAACTTCTGTCTGGGACCCTGCCCCTATATTTG
GAGCCTGGACACACAGTACAGCAAGGTCCTTGCCCTCTACAACCAACACAACCCGGGCGCTTCGGCGTCA
CCGTGCTGCGTGCCGCAGGCTTTGGAGCCACTGCCCATCGTCTACTACGTGGGTCGCAAGCCCAAGGTGG
AGCAGTTGTCCAACATGATTGTGCGCTCCTGCAAGTGCAGCTAATCAACTTTCTTGTACAAAGTTGGCAT
TATAAGAAAGCATTGCTTATCAATTTGTTGCAACGAACAGGTCACTATCAGTCAAAATAAAATCATTATT
TGCCATCCAGCTGATATCCCCTATAGTGAGTCGTATTACATGGTCATAGCTGTTTCCTGGCAGCTCTGGC
CCGTGTCTCAAAATCTCTGATGTTACATTGCACAAGATAAAAATATATCATCATGCCTCCTCTAGACCAG
CCAGGACAGAAATGCCTCGACTTCGCTGCTACCCAAGGTTGCCGGGTGACGCACACCGTGGAAACGGATG
AAGGCACGAACCCAGTGGACATAAGCCTGTTCGGTTCGTAAGCTGTAATGCAAGTAGCGTATGCGCTCAC
GCAACTGGTCCAGAACCTTGACCGAACGCAGCGGTGGTAACGGCGCAGTGGCGGTTTTCATGGCTTGTTA
TGACTGTTTTTTTGGGGTACAGTCTATGCCTCGGGCATCCAAGCAGCAAGCGCGTTACGCCGTGGGTCGA
TGTTTGATGTTATGGAGCAGCAACGATGTTACGCAGCAGGGCAGTCGCCCTAAAACAAAGTTAAACATTA
TGAGGGAAGCGGTGATCGCCGAAGTATCGACTCAACTATCAGAGGTAGTTGGCGTCATCGAGCGCCATCT
CGAACCGACGTTGCTGGCCGTACATTTGTACGGCTCCGCAGTGGATGGCGGCCTGAAGCCACACAGTGAT
ATTGATTTGCTGGTTACGGTGACCGTAAGGCTTGATGAAACAACGCGGCGAGCTTTGATCAACGACCTTT
TGGAAACTTCGGCTTCCCCTGGAGAGAGCGAGATTCTCCGCGCTGTAGAAGTCACCATTGTTGTGCACGA
CGACATCATTCCGTGGCGTTATCCAGCTAAGCGCGAACTGCAATTTGGAGAATGGCAGCGCAATGACATT
CTTGCAGGTATCTTCGAGCCAGCCACGATCGACATTGATCTGGCTATCTTGCTGACAAAAGCAAGAGAAC
ATAGCGTTGCCTTGGTAGGTCCAGCGGCGGAGGAACTCTTTGATCCGGTTCCTGAACAGGATCTATTTGA
GGCGCTAAATGAAACCTTAACGCTATGGAACTCGCCGCCCGACTGGGCTGGCGATGAGCGAAATGTAGTG
CTTACGTTGTCCCGCATTTGGTACAGCGCAGTAACCGGCAAAATCGCGCCGAAGGATGTCGCTGCCGACT
GGGCAATGGAGCGCCTGCCGGCCCAGTATCAGCCCGTCATACTTGAAGCTAGACAGGCTTATCTTGGACA
AGAAGAAGATCGCTTGGCCTCGCGCGCAGATCAGTTGGAAGAATTTGTCCACTACGTGAAAGGCGAGATC
ACCAAGGTAGTCGGCAAATAACCCTCGACTCTAGAGGATCCCCGGGTACCGAGCTCGAATTCCGTGATAG
GTGGGCTGCCCTTCCTGGTTGGCTTGGTTTCATCAGCCATCCGCTTGCCCTCATCTGTTACGCCGGCGGT
AGCCGGCCAGCCTCGCAGAGCAGGATTCCCGTTGAGCACCGCCAGGTGCGAATAAGGGACAGTGAAGAAG
GAACACCCGCTCGCGGGTGGGCCTACTTCACCTATCCTGCCCGGCTGACGCCGTTGGATACACCAAGGAA
AGTCTACACGAACCCTTTGGCAAAATCCTGTATATCGTGCGAAAAAGGATGGATATACCGAAAAAATCGC
TATAATGACCCCGAAGCAGGGTTATGCAGCGGAAAACGGAATTCGAGCTCGGTACCCGGGGATCCTCTAG
AGTCGAGCCACCCATGACCAAAATCCCTTAACGTGAGTTACGCGTCGTTCCACTGAGCGTCAGACCCCGT
AGAAAAGATCAAAGGATCTTCTTGAGATCCTTTTTTTCTGCGCGTAATCTGCTGCTTGCAAACAAAAAAA
CCACCGCTACCAGCGGTGGTTTGTTTGCCGGATCAAGAGCTACCAACTCTTTTTCCGAAGGTAACTGGCT
TCAGCAGAGCGCAGATACCAAATACTGTTCTTCTAGTGTAGCCGTAGTTAGGCCACCACTTCAAGAACTC
TGTAGCACCGCCTACATACCTCGCTCTGCTAATCCTGTTACCAGTGGCTGCTGCCAGTGGCGATAAGTCG
TGTCTTACCGGGTTGGACTCAAGACGATAGTTACCGGATAAGGCGCAGCGGTCGGGCTGAACGGGGGGTT
CGTGCACACAGCCCAGCTTGGAGCGAACGACCTACACCGAACTGAGATACCTACAGCGTGAGCTATGAGA
AAGCGCCACGCTTCCCGAAGGGAGAAAGGCGGACAGGTATCCGGTAAGCGGCAGGGTCGGAACAGGAGAG
CGCACGAGGGAGCTTCCAGGGGGAAACGCCTGGTATCTTTATAGTCCTGTCGGGTTTCGCCACCTCTGAC
TTGAGCGTCGATTTTTGTGATGCTCGTCAGGGGGGCGGAGCCTATGGAAAAACGCCAGCAACGCGGCCTT
TTTACGGTTCCTGGCCTTTTGCTGGCCTTTTGCTCACATGTT
Features (pLannotate 1.2.2; 17 found; start..end, strand, type, name):
    121..213     +  CDS            lacI (fragment): lac repressor; lacI; The lac repressor binds to the lac operator to inhibit transcription in E. coli. This inhibition can be relieved by adding lactose or isopropyl-β-D-thiogalactopyranoside (IPTG).
    268..295     -  terminator     rrnB T2 terminator: transcription terminator T2 from the E. coli rrnB gene
    427..470     +  terminator     rrnB T1 terminator: Escherichia coli rrnB; transcription terminator T1 from the E. coli rrnB gene
    517..553     -  CDS            lacZα (fragment): LacZα fragment of β-galactosidase; lacZ fragment
    570..665     +  protein_bind   attL3: mutant version of attL; recombination site for the Gateway® LR reaction LR Clonase™
    668..684     +  CDS            TEV site (fragment): tobacco etch virus (TEV) protease recognition and cleavage site
    692..1861    +  CDS            Tgfb1: TGFB1_MOUSE - Experimental evidence at protein level: Swiss-Prot protein existence level 1. [Transforming growth factor beta-1]: Multifunctional protein that regulates the growth and differentiation of various cell types and is involved in various processes, such as normal development, immune function, microglia function and responses to neurodegeneration (PubMed:22781750, PubMed:29909984). Activation into mature form follows different steps: following cleavage of the proprotein in the Golgi apparatus, Latency-associated peptide (LAP) and Transforming growth factor beta-1 (TGF-beta-1) chains r
   1866..1961    -  protein_bind   attL3: mutant version of attL; recombination site for the Gateway® LR reaction LR Clonase™
   1980..1998    -  promoter       T7 promoter: promoter for bacteriophage T7 RNA polymerase
   2188..2211    +  promoter       Pc promoter (fragment): intI1 (promoter lies within the coding sequence); class 1 integron promoter
   2387..2443    +  CDS            GmR (fragment): gentamycin acetyltransferase; aacC1; confers resistance to gentamycin
   2450..3241    +  CDS            SmR: aminoglycoside adenylyltransferase (Murphy, 1985); aadA; confers resistance to spectinomycin and streptomycin
   3245..3282    -  misc_feature   MCS (fragment): pUC18/19 multiple cloning site
   3285..3330    -  CDS            traJ (fragment): oriT-recognizing protein; traJ
   3363..3472    -  oriT           oriT: incP origin of transfer
   3609..3646    +  misc_feature   MCS (fragment): pUC18/19 multiple cloning site
   3732..4320    +  rep_origin     ori: high-copy-number ColE1/pMB1/pBR322/pUC origin of replication
