[The description below was written by a language model from this plasmid's Addgene catalogue record and pLannotate feature annotations shown in this document.]
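Description:
8522-E04 is a Gateway entry clone built in the pDonr-253 backbone, carrying the mouse Tgfb1 open reading frame with C223S/C225S substitutions. It is a bacterial propagation and recombination plasmid rather than an expression vector. It replicates from a high-copy ColE1/pUC-type origin and is selected with spectinomycin through the aadA (SmR) aminoglycoside adenylyltransferase gene. The automated annotation also detects an incP oriT and small remnants of lacI, lacZα, traJ, a gentamicin resistance gene and a class 1 integron promoter. These appear to be backbone fragments, not functional parts of the design. rrnB T1 and T2 terminators lie upstream of the cloning region and would insulate the insert from read-through transcription.

The Tgfb1 coding sequence, annotated at about 1.17 kb, is flanked by two attL recombination sites, so LR Clonase can transfer it into any compatible attR destination vector. The annotation tool labels both sites attL3, and the record does not otherwise state their specificity. The catalogue insert size of 1590 bp is larger than the annotated coding sequence, and the record does not explain the difference. A partial match to a TEV protease site lies just upstream of the ORF, but the catalogue entry does not mention it. No promoter drives the gene within the entry clone. A T7 promoter sits outside the downstream att site, pointing back toward the insert.

Because the ORF retains its stop codon, it suits native expression or N-terminal fusions supplied by the destination vector, but not C-terminal tagging. The record does not state the functional purpose of the two cysteine-to-serine changes.
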