Addgene plasmid #234289: 8522-E04
Purpose: Gateway ORF Entry clone of mouse Tgfb1 with stop codon (for native or N-terminal fusions); C223S/C225S mutations
Depositing lab: Dominic Esposito. Depositing organization: Frederick National Laboratory.
Backbone
  Vector backbone: pDonr-253
  Backbone size w/o insert (bp): 3155
  Vector type: Gateway Entry Clone
Growth in bacteria
  Bacterial resistance: Spectinomycin, 50 μg/mL
  Growth temperature: 37°C
  Growth strain: DH5alpha
  Copy number: High Copy
Gene/Insert
  Gene/Insert name: Tgfb1 C223S/C225S
  Species: M. musculus (mouse)
  Insert size (bp): 1590
  Mutation: C223S/C225S
  Entrez Gene: Tgfb1 (a.k.a. TGF-beta1, TGFbeta1, Tgfb, Tgfb-1)
  Cloning method: Gateway Cloning
  Sequencing primers: 5′ M13F 23-mer (5'-CCCAGTCACGACGTTGTAAAACG); 3′ attLR 23-mer (5'-TAACATCAGAGATTTTGAGACAC)
Terms and licenses: Academic/Nonprofit Terms; Industry Terms: Not Available to Industry
How to cite: 8522-E04 was a gift from Dominic Esposito (Addgene plasmid # 234289 ; http://n2t.net/addgene:234289 ; RRID:Addgene_234289)
